>Addgene plasmid #48887 | pTD103luxI_sfGFP -R | depositor full sequence | sequence record 73804 | pTD103luxI_sfGFP -R sequence 4023 bps
CTCGAGAGTCTATACCGATGACGACGACCTATTGTTTGTCGCAAGTTTTGCGTGTTATATATCATTAAAA
CGGTAATGGATTGACATTTGATTCTAATAAATTGGATTTTTGTCACACTATTGTATCGCTGGGAATACAA
TTACTTAACATAAGCACCTGTAGGATCGTACAGGTTTACGCAAGAAAATGGTTTGTTATAGTCGAATGAA
TTCATTAAAGAGGAGAAAGGTACCATGACTATAATGATAAAAAAATCGGATTTTTTGGCAATTCCATCGG
AGGAGTATAAAGGTATTCTAAGTCTTCGTTATCAAGTGTTTAAGCAAAGACTTGAGTGGGACTTAGTTGT
AGAAAATAACCTTGAATCAGATGAGTATGATAACTCAAATGCAGAATATATTTATGCTTGTGATGATACT
GAAAATGTAAGTGGATGCTGGCGTTTATTACCTACAACAGGTGATTATATGCTGAAAAGTGTTTTTCCTG
AATTGCTTGGTCAACAGAGTGCTCCCAAAGATCCTAATATAGTCGAATTAAGTCGTTTTGCTGTAGGTAA
AAATAGCTCAAAGATAAATAACTCTGCTAGTGAAATTACAATGAAACTATTTGAAGCTATATATAAACAC
GCTGTTAGTCAAGGTATTACAGAATATGTAACAGTAACATCAACAGCAATAGAGCGATTTTTAAAGCGTA
TTAAAGTTCCTTGTCATCGTATTGGAGACAAAGAAATTCATGTATTAGGTGATACTAAATCGGTTGTATT
GTCTATGCCTATTAATGAACAGTTTAAAAAAGCAGTCTTAAATGCAGCGAACGACGAAAATTACGCCCTT
GCAGCGTAAACGCGTGCTAGAGGCATCAAATAAAACGAAAGGCTCAGTCGAAAGACTGGGCCTTTCGTTT
TATCTGTTGTTTGTCGGTGAACGCTCTCCTGAGTAGGACAAATCCGCCGCCCTAGAAGACTGTCGCTACA
GATAGTTCACACCTATTGTTTGTCGCAAGTTTTGCGTGTTATATATCATTAAAACGGTAATGGATTGACA
TTTGATTCTAATAAATTGGATTTTTGTCACACTATTGTATCGCTGGGAATACAATTACTTAACATAAGCA
CCTGTAGGATCGTACAGGTTTACGCAAGAAAATGGTTTGTTATAGTCGAATGAATTCATTAAAGAGGAGA
AAGGTACCATGAGCAAAGGAGAAGAACTTTTCACTGGAGTTGTCCCAATTCTTGTTGAATTAGATGGTGA
TGTTAATGGGCACAAATTTTCTGTCCGTGGAGAGGGTGAAGGTGATGCTACAAACGGAAAACTCACCCTT
AAATTTATTTGCACTACTGGAAAACTACCTGTTCCGTGGCCAACACTTGTCACTACTCTGACCTATGGTG
TTCAATGCTTTTCCCGTTATCCGGATCACATGAAACGGCATGACTTTTTCAAGAGTGCCATGCCCGAAGG
TTATGTACAGGAACGCACTATATCTTTCAAAGATGACGGGACCTACAAGACGCGTGCTGAAGTCAAGTTT
GAAGGTGATACCCTTGTTAATCGTATCGAGTTAAAGGGTATTGATTTTAAAGAAGATGGAAACATTCTTG
GACACAAACTCGAGTACAACTTTAACTCACACAATGTATACATCACGGCAGACAAACAAAAGAATGGAAT
CAAAGCTAACTTCAAAATTCGCCACAACGTTGAAGATGGTTCCGTTCAACTAGCAGACCATTATCAACAA
AATACTCCAATTGGCGATGGCCCTGTCCTTTTACCAGACAACCATTACCTGTCGACACAATCTGTCCTTT
CGAAAGATCCCAACGAAAAGCGTGACCACATGGTCCTTCTTGAGTTTGTAACTGCTGCTGGGATTACACA
TGGCATGGATGAGCTCTACAAAGCAGCGAACGACGAAAATTACGCCCTTGCAGCGTGAACGCGTGCTAGA
GGCATCAAATAAAACGAAAGGCTCAGTCGAAAGACTGGGCCTTTCGTTTTATCTGTTGTTTGTCGGTGAA
CGCTCTCCTGAGTAGGACAAATCCGCCGCCCTAGACCTAGGGCGTTCGGCTGCGGCGAGCGGTATCAGCT
CACTCAAAGGCGGTAATACGGTTATCCACAGAATCAGGGGATAACGCAGGAAAGAACATGTGAGCAAAAG
GCCAGCAAAAGGCCAGGAACCGTAAAAAGGCCGCGTTGCTGGCGTTTTTCCATAGGCTCCGCCCCCCTGA
CGAGCATCACAAAAATCGACGCTCAAGTCAGAGGTGGCGAAACCCGACAGGACTATAAAGATACCAGGCG
TTTCCCCCTGGAAGCTCCCTCGTGCGCTCTCCTGTTCCGACCCTGCCGCTTACCGGATACCTGTCCGCCT
TTCTCCCTTCGGGAAGCGTGGCGCTTTCTCATAGCTCACGCTGTAGGTATCTCAGTTCGGTGTAGGTCGT
TCGCTCCAAGCTGGGCTGTGTGCACGAACCCCCCGTTCAGCCCGACCGCTGCGCCTTATCCGGTAACTAT
CGTCTTGAGTCCAACCCGGTAAGACACGACTTATCGCCACTGGCAGCAGCCACTGGTAACAGGATTAGCA
GAGCGAGGTATGTAGGCGGTGCTACAGAGTTCTTGAAGTGGTGGCCTAACTACGGCTACACTAGAAGGAC
AGTATTTGGTATCTGCGCTCTGCTGAAGCCAGTTACCTTCGGAAAAAGAGTTGGTAGCTCTTGATCCGGC
AAACAAACCACCGCTGGTAGCGGTGGTTTTTTTGTTTGCAAGCAGCAGATTACGCGCAGAAAAAAAGGAT
CTCAAGAAGATCCTTTGATCTTTTCTACGGGGTCTGACGCTCAGTGGAACGAAAACTCACGTTAAGGGAT
TTTGGTCATGACTAGTGCTTGGATTCTCACCAATAAAAAACGCCCGGCGGCAACCGAGCGTTCTGAACAA
ATCCAGATGGAGTTCTGAGGTCATTACTGGATCTATCAACAGGAGTCCAAGCGAGCTCTCGAACCCCAGA
GTCCCGCTCAGAAGAACTCGTCAAGAAGGCGATAGAAGGCGATGCGCTGCGAATCGGGAGCGGCGATACC
GTAAAGCACGAGGAAGCGGTCAGCCCATTCGCCGCCAAGCTCTTCAGCAATATCACGGGTAGCCAACGCT
ATGTCCTGATAGCGGTCCGCCACACCCAGCCGGCCACAGTCGATGAATCCAGAAAAGCGGCCATTTTCCA
CCATGATATTCGGCAAGCAGGCATCGCCATGGGTCACGACGAGATCCTCGCCGTCGGGCATGCGCGCCTT
GAGCCTGGCGAACAGTTCGGCTGGCGCGAGCCCCTGATGCTCTTCGTCCAGATCATCCTGATCGACAAGA
CCGGCTTCCATCCGAGTACGTGCTCGCTCGATGCGATGTTTCGCTTGGTGGTCGAATGGGCAGGTAGCCG
GATCAAGCGTATGCAGCCGCCGCATTGCATCAGCCATGATGGATACTTTCTCGGCAGGAGCAAGGTGAGA
TGACAGGAGATCCTGCCCCGGCACTTCGCCCAATAGCAGCCAGTCCCTTCCCGCTTCAGTGACAACGTCG
AGCACAGCTGCGCAAGGAACGCCCGTCGTGGCCAGCCACGATAGCCGCGCTGCCTCGTCCTGCAGTTCAT
TCAGGGCACCGGACAGGTCGGTCTTGACAAAAAGAACCGGGCGCCCCTGCGCTGACAGCCGGAACACGGC
GGCATCAGAGCAGCCGATTGTCTGTTGTGCCCAGTCATAGCCGAATAGCCTCTCCACCCAAGCGGCCGGA
GAACCTGCGTGCAATCCATCTTGTTCAATCATGCGAAACGATCCTCATCCTGTCTCTTGATCAGATCTTG
ATCCCCTGCGCCATCAGATCCTTGGCGGCAAGAAAGCCATCCAGTTTACTTTGCAGGGCTTCCCAACCTT
ACCAGAGGGCGCCCCAGCTGGCAATTCCGACGTCTAAGAAACCATTATTATCATGACATTAACCTATAAA
AATAGGCGTATCACGAGGCCCTTTCGTCTTCAC
Features (pLannotate 1.2.2; 8 found; start..end, strand, type, name):
    235..813     +  CDS            luxI: LUXI_ALIFS - Protein inferred from homology: Swiss-Prot protein existence level 3. Required for the synthesis of OHHL (N-(3-oxohexanoyl)-L- homoserine lactone) also known as VAI or N-(beta-ketocaproyl)homoserine lactone or 3-oxo-N-(tetrahydro-2-oxo-3-furanyl)-hexanamide, an autoinducer molecule which binds to LuxR and thus acts in bioluminescence regulation. From Aliivibrio fischeri (Vibrio fischeri).
    867..953     +  terminator     rrnB T1 terminator: Escherichia coli rrnB; transcription terminator T1 from the E. coli rrnB gene
   1199..1912    +  CDS            Superfolder GFP: Superfolder GFP is a basic (constitutively fluorescent) green fluorescent protein published in 2005, derived from Aequorea victoria. It is reported to be a very rapidly-maturing weak dimer.
   1966..2052    +  terminator     rrnB T1 terminator: Escherichia coli rrnB; transcription terminator T1 from the E. coli rrnB gene
   2217..2805    -  rep_origin     ori: high-copy-number ColE1/pMB1/pBR322/pUC origin of replication
   2893..2987    -  terminator     lambda t0 terminator: transcription terminator from phage lambda
   3021..3812    -  CDS            neo: KKA2_KLEPN - Also known as kan, nptII. Experimental evidence at protein level: Swiss-Prot protein existence level 1. Resistance to kanamycin, neomycin, paromomycin, ribostamycin, butirosin and gentamicin B. From Klebsiella pneumoniae.
   3844..3963    -  CDS            tnpA (fragment): TN5P_ECOLX - Also known as tnp. Experimental evidence at protein level: Swiss-Prot protein existence level 1. Mediates transposition of transposon Tn5 by a 'cut and paste' mechanism. First, the monomeric transposase binds the 19 bp inverted DNA repeats flanking the transposon. Then, dimerization of the DNA- bound transposase creates a synaptic DNA complex. After nicking of the first DNA strand, excision of the transposon proceeds through a series of intermediates. The transposase then mediates the insertion of the transposon at a new site by strand transfer. The activity of the wild- type tran
