[The description below was written by a language model from this plasmid's Addgene catalogue record and pLannotate feature annotations shown in this document.]
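Description:
pTD103luxI_sfGFP -R is a 4,023 bp bacterial expression plasmid built on the modular pZ vector backbone for synthetic biology work in E. coli. It replicates from a high-copy ColE1/pUC-type origin and is selected with kanamycin through the neo (nptII) gene, which is followed by a lambda t0 terminator. A short fragment annotated as Tn5 transposase next to the resistance gene is most likely residual sequence carried along with the Tn5-derived kanamycin cassette rather than a functional element.

The payload consists of two coding sequences in the same orientation, each followed by its own rrnB T1 terminator: luxI from Aliivibrio fischeri, the synthase that makes the acyl-homoserine lactone autoinducer of the Lux quorum-sensing system, and superfolder GFP, a rapidly maturing green fluorescent reporter. The catalogue entry gives pLux as the promoter, although the automated annotation does not mark any promoter; the spacing of the two cassettes is consistent with each gene having its own upstream regulatory region. An ssrA degradation tag is recorded, which targets tagged proteins for rapid proteolysis so that protein levels follow promoter activity closely, but the record does not state which of the two proteins carries it.

The plasmid is described as the positive feedback component of a quorum-sensing genetic oscillator, in a version lacking luxR. Normally, LuxI-produced autoinducer binds LuxR to activate pLux, driving more LuxI and GFP; without luxR on this plasmid, that activator would have to be supplied elsewhere, or the construct can serve as a control variant. The depositor notes that glucose reduces expression from the Lux promoter, which limits the burden on the cells.
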