Addgene plasmid #48887: pTD103luxI_sfGFP -R
Purpose: Positive feedback plasmid from oscillator without luxR
Depositing lab: Jeff Hasty. Depositing organization: University of California, San Diego (UCSD). Publication: A sensing array of radically coupled genetic 'biopixels'. Prindle A, Samayoa P, Razinkov I, Danino T, Tsimring LS, Hasty J. Nature. 2011 Dec 18;481(7379):39-44. doi: 10.1038/nature10722. PubMed 22178928.
Backbone
  Vector backbone: pZ vector
  Vector type: Bacterial Expression, Synthetic Biology
Growth in bacteria
  Bacterial resistance: Kanamycin, 50 μg/mL
  Growth temperature: 37°C
  Growth strain: DH5alpha
  Growth instructions: LB should be supplemented with 0.2% glucose *
  Copy number: High Copy
Gene/Insert
  Gene/Insert name: sfGFP and luxI
  Promoter: pLux
  Tag / fusion protein: ssrA tag (AANDENYALAA)
  Cloning method: Unknown
  Sequencing primers: 5′ no info; 3′ no info
Terms and licenses: Academic/Nonprofit Terms; Industry Terms: Not Available to Industry
Depositor comments: * The presence of glucose will reduce the amount of expression from the Lux promoter driving GFP and other genes. Omitting the glucose could potentially make the cell overburdened.
How to cite: pTD103luxI_sfGFP -R was a gift from Jeff Hasty (Addgene plasmid # 48887 ; http://n2t.net/addgene:48887 ; RRID:Addgene_48887)
