>Addgene plasmid #48887 | pTD103luxI_sfGFP -R | addgene partial sequence | sequence record 76939 | GFPfusionREV 5'-CTCCACTGACAGAAAATTTG-3'
GGGACAACTCCAGTGAAAAGTTCTTCTCCTTTGCTCATGGTACCTTTCTCCTCTTTAATGAATTCATTCG
ACTATAACAAACCATTTTCTTGCGTAAACCTGTACGATCCTACAGGTGCTTATGTTAAGTAATTGTATTC
CCAGCGATACAATAGTGTGACAAAAATCCAATTTATTAGAATCAAATGTCAATCCATTACCGTTTTAATG
ATATATAACACGCAAAACTTGCGACAAACAATAGGTGTGAACTATCTGTAGCGACAGTCTTCTAGGGCGG
CGGATTTGTCCTACTCAGGAGAGCGTTCACCGACAAACAACAGATAAAACGAAAGGCCCAGTCTTTCGAC
TGAGCCTTTCGTTTTATTTGATGCCTCTAGCACGCGTTTACGCTGCAAGGGCGTAATTTTCGTCGTTCGC
TGCATTTAAGACTGCTTTTTTAAACTGTTCATTAATAGGCATAGACAATACAACCGATTTAGTATCACCT
AATACATGAATTTCTTTGTCTCCAATACGATGACAAGGAACTTTAATACGCTTTAAAAATCGCTCTATTG
CTGTTGATGTTACTGTTACATATTCTGTAATACCTTGACTAACAGCGTGTTTATATATAGCTTCAAATAG
TTTCATTGTAATTTCACTAGCAGAGTTATTTATCTTTGAGCTATTTTTACCTACAGCAAAACGACTTAAT
TCGACTATATTAGGATCTTTGGGAGCACTCTGTTG
