>Addgene plasmid #48887 | pTD103luxI_sfGFP -R | addgene partial sequence | sequence record 76942 | psc101-For 5'-GATCAGATCATGATCCCCTGCGCCATCAGATCC-3'
ACCTTACCAGAAGGGCGCCCCAGCTGGCAATTCCGACGTCTAAGAAACCATTATTATCATGACATTAACC
TATAAAAATAGGCGTATCACGAGGCCCTTTCGTCTTCACCTCGAGAGTCTATACCGATGACGACGACCTA
TTGTTTGTCGCAAGTTTTGCGTGTTATATATCATTAAAACGGTAATGGATTGACATTTGATTCTAATAAA
TTGGATTTTTGTCACACTATTGTATCGCTGGGAATACAATTACTTAACATAAGCACCTGTAGGATCGTAC
AGGTTTACGCAAGAAAATGGTTTGTTATAGTCGAATGAATTCATTAAAGAGGAGAAAGGTACCATGACTA
TAATGATAAAAAAATCGGATTTTTTGGCAATTCCATCGGAGGAGTATAAAGGTATTCTAAGTCTTCGTTA
TCAAGTGTTTAAGCAAAGACTTGAGTGGGACTTAGTTGTAGAAAATAACCTTGAATCAGATGAGTATGAT
AACTCAAATGCAGAATATATTTATGCTTGTGATGATACTGAAAATGTAAGTGGATGCTGGCGTTTATTAC
CTACAACAGGTGATTATATGCTGAAAAGTGTTTTTCCTGAATTGCTTGGTCAACAGAGTGCTCCCAAAGA
TCCTAATATAGTCGAATTAAGTCGTTTTGCTGTAGGTAAAAATAGCTCAAAGATAAATAACTCTGCTAGT
GAAATTACAATGAAACTATTTGAAGCTATATATAAACACGCTGTTAGTCAAGGTATTACAGAATATGTAA
CAGTAACATCAACAGCAATAGAGCGATTTTTA
