>Addgene plasmid #48887 | pTD103luxI_sfGFP -R | addgene partial sequence | sequence record 78314 | ColEterm 5'-agctgataccgctcgccgcagccgaacg-3'
TTGTCCTACTCAGGAGAGCGTTCACCGACAAACAACAGATAAAACGAAAGGCCCAGTCTTTCGACTGAGC
CTTTCGTTTTATTTGATGCCTCTAGCACGCGTTTACGCTGCAAGGGCGTAATTTTCGTCGTTCGCTGCTT
TGTAGAGCTCATCCATGCCATGTGTAATCCCAGCAGCAGTTACAAACTCAAGAAGGACCATGTGGTCACG
CTTTTCGTTGGGATCTTTCGAAAGGACAGATTGTGTCGACAGGTAATGGTTGTCTGGTAAAAGGACAGGG
CCATCGCCAATTGGAGTATTTTGTTGATAATGGTCTGCTAGTTGAACGGAACCATCTTCAACGTTGTGGC
GAATTTTGAAGTTAGCTTTGATTCCATTCTTTTGTTTGTCTGCCGTGATGTATACATTGTGTGAGTTAAA
GTTGTACTCGAGTTTGTGTCCAAGAATGTTTCCATCTTCTTTAAAATCAATACCCTTTAACTCGATACGA
TTAACAAGGGTATCACCTTCAAACTTGACTTCAGCACGCGTCTTGTAGGTCCCGTCATCTTTGAAAGATA
TAGTGCGTTCCTGTACATAACCTTCGGGCATGGCACTCTTGAAAAAGTCATGCCGTTTCATGTGATCCGG
ATAACGGGAAAAGCATTGAACACCATAGGTCAGAGTAGTGACAAGTGTTGGCCACGGAACAGGTAGTTTT
CCAGTAGTGCAAATAAATTTAAGGGTGAGTTTTCCGTTTGTAGCATCACCTTCACCCTCTCCACGGACAG
AAAATTTGTGCCCATTAACATCACCATCTAATTCAACAAGAATTGGGACAACTCCAG
